>Addgene plasmid #90141 | pT2-cryR;lmo2CE1-basEgfp | addgene full sequence | sequence record 178730 | Addgene NGS Result
TCAGACCTGGTAACTCCTTACTGTAACTTATTGCACCTGATGAACAAAAGATGTGAACTGAACGCAAGTA
GGAGGCTAATAGAGGCTAGTACAGTACAAAGATCCCCAAATGATGTGTGCCGGCCTTAGTGGAGGCAGAC
CCCTGGTTATATACCTGTGCTGCAGAAAGAGGGGCTTACAAATGGATCTCTCTGGAATGGCATTATCTCA
TGGTGGGAACAGTGTTGTCAGCAGAATCAGCGGGGTGGACTCTGACCTGAGAATGACAGTCTAGCACTGA
ATGGCTCAGACAATACTCTTGTGGCCAACTATCACCGGAAAATAAGTGCCTGCCAAAACAAACCAGACCA
GATGAAGCTACATGGCTGTAGAACGTCAGTATTTAATGTGTTGTGGCCACTTGGTTCACCAGATTTAAGA
GCTAATTTTTTTAAATATCACAGATAATCAATCGCTTTTTTTTTTCTTGACTGAAAAGCTTAGACTGGAA
AATTCTTTGAAAAAGTTTGCACTACAGAAAATAAATACATAACATCCTGCACTGAATGCACACTATTAAT
AGAAAAGAGAGCATTATTGTAGGAAATGTATTGTATATGTACATTCTGTGCATTTCACAATTTTCTCGAG
CAGGAAACAGCTATGACCATGATTACGCCAAGCTATCAACTTTGTATAGAAAAGTTGCAAAAAGTCATCA
TGGCCAACAGAATGTTATGTGGAAGAATGTGATCTAATGTCAAAGAAAATGATTCTCGTGACACATCGGG
AGTATTGCATGACAATGACCAGAAAAAAAAACGCTAATAACAGAGATGTCATAAGCCATGTTGCTGTACA
GCATTTACCACACCCCTAACCCTTTTTGAAGATTTATGAGTTAATGGTTTTCCTGCAGTAGATGAGTTGA
CGGTTTCCAAGGCTCTGTTTCAGAAGCCATCCTTCTATTAAAGGAGCCTTCAGCCAATCACAGTCCAGCA
GGGCAATGAAGTGAAGCGAACAGGAAGTCAACACGACTCTTACACCCCCTGCCAGGGTTCATCTGTGCTC
ATTTCCTGCACATCCTCTGGCTTTGCTGTGTCCAATCCACAGGAAACGGTGGACGCCTTATGCACACAGT
TTAACATTTATTTAAAACAAACTGTAGAAGCAAACAAGTTTGTACAAAAAAGCAGGCTAGACTCTAGAGG
GTATATAATGGATCTCGCGTCTCAGCCTCACTTTGAGCTCCTCCACACGCTAGCGCTACCGGTCGCCACC
ATGGTGAGCAAGGGCGAGGAGCTGTTCACCGGGGTGGTGCCCATCCTGGTCGAGCTGGACGGCGACGTAA
ACGGCCACAAGTTCAGCGTGTCCGGCGAGGGCGAGGGCGATGCCACCTACGGCAAGCTGACCCTGAAGTT
CATCTGCACCACCGGCAAGCTGCCCGTGCCCTGGCCCACCCTCGTGACCACCCTGACCTACGGCGTGCAG
TGCTTCAGCCGCTACCCCGACCACATGAAGCAGCACGACTTCTTCAAGTCCGCCATGCCCGAAGGCTACG
TCCAGGAGCGCACCATCTTCTTCAAGGACGACGGCAACTACAAGACCCGCGCCGAGGTGAAGTTCGAGGG
CGACACCCTGGTGAACCGCATCGAGCTGAAGGGCATCGACTTCAAGGAGGACGGCAACATCCTGGGGCAC
AAGCTGGAGTACAACTACAACAGCCACAACGTCTATATCATGGCCGACAAGCAGAAGAACGGCATCAAGG
TGAACTTCAAGATCCGCCACAACATCGAGGACGGCAGCGTGCAGCTCGCCGACCACTACCAGCAGAACAC
CCCCATCGGCGACGGCCCCGTGCTGCTGCCCGACAACCACTACCTGAGCACCCAGTCCGCCCTGAGCAAA
GACCCCAACGAGAAGCGCGATCACATGGTCCTGCTGGAGTTCGTGACCGCCGCCGGGATCACTCTCGGCA
TGGACGAGCTGTACAAGTCCGGACTCAGATCTCGAGCTCAAGCTTCGAATTCTGCAGTCGACGGTACCGC
GGGCCCGGGATCCACCGGATCTAGATAACTGATCATAATCAGCCATACCACATTTGTAGAGGTTTTACTT
GCTTTAAAAAACCTCCCACACCTCCCCCTGAACCTGAAACATAAAATGAATGCAATTGTTGTTGTTAACT
TGTTTATTGCAGCTTATAATGGTTACAAATAAAGCAATAGCATCACAAATTTCACAAATAAAGCATTTTT
TTCACTGCATTCTAGTTGTGGTTTGTCCAAACTCATCAATGTATCTTAACGCGTACCCAGCTTTCTTGTA
CAAAGTGGGGCGCGCCTACGTAACTAGTCTCGAGCAACTTTATTATACATAGTTGATAATTCACTGGCCG
TCGTTTTACGGTACCATCGATGATGATCCAGACATGATAAGATACATTGATGAGTTTGGACAAACCACAA
CTAGAATGCAGTGAAAAAAATGCTTTATTTGTGAAATTTGTGATGCTATTGCTTTATTTGTAACCATTAT
AAGCTGCAATAAACAAGTTAACAACAACAATTGCATTCATTTTATGTTTCAGGTTCAGGGGGAGGTGTGG
GAGGTTTTTTAAAGCAAGTAAAACCTCTACAAATGTGGTATGGCTGATTATGATCCTCTAGATCAGATCT
GCGAAGATACGGCCACGGGTGCTCTTGATCCTGTGGCTGATTTTGGACTGTGCTGCTCGCAGCTGCTGAT
GAATCACATACTTCCTCCATTTTCTTCCACTGATTGACTGTTATAATTTCCCTAATTTCCAGGTCAAGGT
GCTGTGCATTGTGGTAATAGATGTGACATGACGTCACTTCCAAAGGACCAATGAACATGTCTGACCAATT
TCATATAATGTGAAAACGATTTTCATAGGCAGAATAAATAACATTTAAATTAAACTGGGCATCAGCGCAA
TTCAATTGGTTTGGTAATAGCAAGGGAAAATAGAATGAAGTGATCTCCAAAAAATAAGTACTTTTTGACT
GTAAATAAAATTGTAAGGAGTAAAAAGTACTTTTTTTTCTAAAAAAATGTAATTAAGTAAAAGTAAAAGT
ATTGATTTTTAATTGTACTCAAGTAAAGTAAAAATCCCCAAAAATAATACTTAAGTACAGTAATCAAGTA
AAATTACTCAAGTACTTTACACCTCTGGTTCTTGACCCCCTACCTTCAGCAAGCCCAGCAGATCCACTAG
TTCTAGAGCGGCCGCCACCGCGGTGGAGCTCCAGCTTTTGTTCCCTTTAGTGAGGGTTAATTGCGCGCTT
GGCGTAATCATGGTCATAGCTGTTTCCTGTGTGAAATTGTTATCCGCTCACAATTCCACACAACATACGA
GCCGGAAGCATAAAGTGTAAAGCCTGGGGTGCCTAATGAGTGAGCTAACTCACATTAATTGCGTTGCGCT
CACTGCCCGCTTTCCAGTCGGGAAACCTGTCGTGCCAGCTGCATTAATGAATCGGCCAACGCGCGGGGAG
AGGCGGTTTGCGTATTGGGCGCTCTTCCGCTTCCTCGCTCACTGACTCGCTGCGCTCGGTCGTTCGGCTG
CGGCGAGCGGTATCAGCTCACTCAAAGGCGGTAATACGGTTATCCACAGAATCAGGGGATAACGCAGGAA
AGAACATGTGAGCAAAAGGCCAGCAAAAGGCCAGGAACCGTAAAAAGGCCGCGTTGCTGGCGTTTTTCCA
TAGGCTCCGCCCCCCTGACGAGCATCACAAAAATCGACGCTCAAGTCAGAGGTGGCGAAACCCGACAGGA
CTATAAAGATACCAGGCGTTTCCCCCTGGAAGCTCCCTCGTGCGCTCTCCTGTTCCGACCCTGCCGCTTA
CCGGATACCTGTCCGCCTTTCTCCCTTCGGGAAGCGTGGCGCTTTCTCATAGCTCACGCTGTAGGTATCT
CAGTTCGGTGTAGGTCGTTCGCTCCAAGCTGGGCTGTGTGCACGAACCCCCCGTTCAGCCCGACCGCTGC
GCCTTATCCGGTAACTATCGTCTTGAGTCCAACCCGGTAAGACACGACTTATCGCCACTGGCAGCAGCCA
CTGGTAACAGGATTAGCAGAGCGAGGTATGTAGGCGGTGCTACAGAGTTCTTGAAGTGGTGGCCTAACTA
CGGCTACACTAGAAGAACAGTATTTGGTATCTGCGCTCTGCTGAAGCCAGTTACCTTCGGAAAAAGAGTT
GGTAGCTCTTGATCCGGCAAACAAACCACCGCTGGTAGCGGTGGTTTTTTTGTTTGCAAGCAGCAGATTA
CGCGCAGAAAAAAAGGATCTCAAGAAGATCCTTTGATCTTTTCTACGGGGTCTGACGCTCAGTGGAACGA
AAACTCACGTTAAGGCATTTTGGTCATGAGATTATCAAAAAGGATCTTCACCTAGATCCTTTTAAATTAA
AAATGAAGTTTTAAATCAATCTAAAGTATATATGAGTAAACTTGGTCTGACAGTTACCAATGCTTAATCA
GTGAGGCACCTATCTCAGCGATCTGTCTATTTCGTTCATCCATAGTTGCCTGACTCCCCGTCGTGTAGAT
AACTACGATACGGGAGGGCTTACCATCTGGCCCCAGTGCTGCAATGATACCGCGAGACCCACGCTCACCG
GCTCCAGATTTATCAGCAATAAACCAGCCAGCCGGAAGGGCCGAGCGCAGAAGTGGTCCTGCAACTTTAT
CCGCCTCCATCCAGTCTATTAATTGTTGCCGGGAAGCTAGAGTAAGTAGTTCGCCAGTTAATAGTTTGCG
CAACGTTGTTGCCATTGCTACAGGCATCGTGGTGTCACGCTCGTCGTTTGGTATGGCTTCATTCAGCTCC
GGTTCCCAACGATCAAGGCGAGTTACATGATCCCCCATGTTGTGCAAAAAAGCGGTTAGCTCCTTCGGTC
CTCCGATCGTTGTCAGAAGTAAGTTGGCCGCAGTGTTATCACTCATGGTTATGGCAGCACTGCATAATTC
TCTTACTGTCATGCCATCCGTAAGATGCTTTTCTGTGACTGGTGAGTACTCAACCAAGTCATTCTGAGAA
TAGTGTATGCGGCGACCGAGTTGCTCTTGCCCGGCGTCAATACGGGATAATACCGCGCCACATAGCAGAA
CTTTAAAAGTGCTCATCATTGGAAAACGTTCTTCGGGGCGAAAACTCTCAAGGATCTTACCGCTGTTGAG
ATCCAGTTCGATGTAACCCACTCGTGCACCCAACTGATCTTCAGCATCTTTTACTTTCACCAGCGTTTCT
GGGTGAGCAAAAACAGGAAGGCAAAATGCCGCAAAAAAGGGAATAAGGGCGACACGGAAATGTTGAATAC
TCATACTCTTCCTTTTTCAATATTATTGAAGCATTTATCAGGGTTATTGTCTCATGAGCGGATACATATT
TGAATGTATTTAGAAAAATAAACAAATAGGGGTTCCGCGCACATTTCCCCGAAAAGTGCCACCTAAATTG
TAAGCGTTAATATTTTGTTAAAATTCGCGTTAAATTTTTGTTAAATCAGCTCATTTTTTAACCAATAGGC
CGAAATCGGCAAAATCCCTTATAAATCAAAAGAATAGACCGAGATAGGGT
[37 nt withheld, positions 5581-5617]
AAAGAACGTGGACTCCAACGTCAAAGG
[32 nt withheld, positions 5645-5676]
GCTGGCTAAGAACTCATCAGCCTCCCCGGTCCATCTACCCACGTACCAATGCACCAATTGGCCACAATGA
CGGCTACTACATGGTGCCATTCCTTCCTCTTTATAGGAATGGAGACTACCTCCTGTCCAACAATGCTCTT
GGATACGAGTACGCCTACCTGTTGGACCCAGGTCATTGCACAACACCAGAAATGCCCTCTGATCTGCAAA
AGACGTGAATATCTGTTCAGACACCCATATCCACTCTGTTCCACACAGGTCAGAGGTTTGTCCAGGAGTT
CTTGACAGAGGTGTAAAAAGTACTCAAAAATTTTACTCAAGTGAAAGTACAAGTACTTAGGGAAAATTTT
ACTCAATTAAAAGTAAAAGTATCTGGCTAGAATCTTACTTGAGTAAAAGTAAAAAAGTACTCCATTAAAA
TTGTACTTGAGTATTAAGGAAGTAAAAGTAAAAGCAAGAAAGAAAACTAGAGATTCTTGTTTAAGCTTTT
AATCTCAAAAAACATTAAATGAAATGCATACAAGGTTTTATCCTGCTTTAGAACTGTTTGTATTTAATTA
TCAAACTATAAGACAGACAATCTAATGCCAGTACACGCTACTCAAAGTTGTAAAACCTCAGATTTAACTT
CAGTAGAAGCTGATTCTCAAAATTGTTAGTGTCAAGCCTAGCTCTTTTGGGGCTGAAAAGCAATCCTGCA
GTGCTGAAAAGCCTCTCACAGGCAGCCGATGCGGGAAGAGGTGTATTAGTCTTGATAGAGAGGCTGCAAA
TAGCAGGAAACGTGAGCAGAGACTCCCTGGTGTCTGAAACACAGGCCCATTTACGCCTTAAGATACATTG
ATGAGTTTGGACAAACCACAACTAGAATGCAGTGAAAAAAATGCTTTATTTGTGAAATTTGTGATGCTAT
TGCTTTATTTGTAACCATTATAAGCTGCAATAAACAAGTTAACAACAACAATTGCATTCATTTTATGTTT
CAGGTTCAGGGGGAGGTGTGGGAGGTTTTTTAAAGCAAGTAAAACCTCTACAAATGTGGTATGGCTGATT
ATGATCTAGAGTCGCGGCCGCTTTACTTGTACAGCTCGTCCATGCCGCCGGTGGAGTGGTGGCCCTCGGC
GCGCTCGTACTGTTCCACGATGGTGTAGTCCTCGTTGTGGGAGGTGATGTCCAGCTTGATGTTGACGTTG
TAGGCGCCGGGCAGCTGCACGGGCTTCTTGGCCTTGTAGGTGGTCTTGACCTCGGCGTCGTAGTGGCCGC
CGTCCTTCAGCTTCAGCCTCTGCTTGATCTCGCCCTTCAGGGCGCCGTCCTCGGGGTACATCCGCTCGGA
GGAGGCCTCCCAGCCCATGGTCTTCTTCTGCATTACGGGGCCGTCGGAGGGGAAGTTGGTGCCGCGCAGC
TTCACCTTGTAGATGAACTCGCCGTCCTGCAGGGAGGAGTCCTGGGTCACGGTCACCACGCCGCCGTCCT
CGAAGTTCATCACGCGCTCCCACTTGAAGCCCTCGGGGAAGGACAGCTTCAAGTAGTCGGGGATGTCGGC
GGGGTGCTTCACGTAGGCCTTGGAGCCGTACATGAACTGAGGGGACAGGATGTCCCAGGCGAAGGGCAGG
GGGCCGCCCTTGGTCACCTTCAGCTTGGCGGTCTGGGTGCCCTCGTAGGGGCGGCCCTCGCCCTCGCCCT
CGATCTCGAACTCGTGGCCGTTCACGGAGCCCTCCATGTGCACCTTGAAGCGCATGAACTCCTTGATGAT
GGCCATGTTGTCATCCTCGCCCTTGCTCACCATGGTGGCGACCGGTAATG
Features (pLannotate 1.2.2; 26 found; start..end, strand, type, name):
    667..687     +  protein_bind   attB4: mutant version of attB; core recombination site for the Gateway® BP reaction BP Clonase™
   1154..1178    +  protein_bind   attB1: mutant version of attB; recombination site for the Gateway® BP reaction BP Clonase™
   1185..1202    +  promoter       minP (fragment): minimal TATA-box promoter with low basal activity
   1261..1977    +  CDS            EGFP: EGFP is a basic (constitutively fluorescent) green fluorescent protein published in 1996, derived from Aequorea victoria. It is reported to be a rapidly-maturing weak dimer with moderate acid sensitivity.
   1978..2043    +  misc_feature   MCS: multiple cloning site
   2060..2144    +  CDS            large T antigen (fragment): large T antigen from SV40 (simian virus 40)
   2167..2288    +  polyA_signal   SV40 poly(A) signal: SV40 polyadenylation signal
   2298..2318    -  protein_bind   attB2: mutant version of attB; core recombination site for the Gateway® BP reaction BP Clonase™
   2345..2365    -  protein_bind   attB3: mutant version of attB; core recombination site for the Gateway® BP reaction BP Clonase™
   2369..2389    +  CDS            lacZα (fragment): LacZα fragment of β-galactosidase; lacZ fragment
   2405..2539    -  polyA_signal   SV40 poly(A) signal: SV40 polyadenylation signal
   2562..2645    -  CDS            large T antigen (fragment): large T antigen from SV40 (simian virus 40)
   3211..3251    -  misc_feature   MCS (fragment): pBluescript multiple cloning site
   3264..3282    -  promoter       T3 promoter: promoter for bacteriophage T3 RNA polymerase
   3327..3343    -  protein_bind   lac operator: The lac repressor binds to the lac operator to inhibit transcription in E. coli. This inhibition can be relieved by adding lactose or isopropyl-β-D-thiogalactopyranoside (IPTG). lac repressor encoded by lacI
   3351..3381    -  promoter       lac promoter: promoter for the E. coli lac operon
   3396..3417    -  protein_bind   CAP binding site: CAP binding activates transcription in the presence of cAMP. E. coli catabolite activator protein
   3430..3522    -  CDS            lacI (fragment): lac repressor; lacI; The lac repressor binds to the lac operator to inhibit transcription in E. coli. This inhibition can be relieved by adding lactose or isopropyl-β-D-thiogalactopyranoside (IPTG).
   3705..4293    -  rep_origin     ori: high-copy-number ColE1/pMB1/pBR322/pUC origin of replication
   4464..5324    -  CDS            AmpR: β-lactamase; bla; confers resistance to ampicillin, carbenicillin, and related antibiotics
   5325..5429    -  promoter       AmpR promoter: bla
   5455..5676    -  rep_origin     M13 ori (fragment) (sequence partly withheld): M13 bacteriophage origin of replication; arrow indicates direction of (+) strand synthesis
   5676..5963    +  CDS            tyr (fragment) (sequence partly withheld): TYRO_ORYLA - Also known as tyro. Experimental evidence at transcript level: Swiss-Prot protein existence level 2. This is a copper-containing oxidase that functions in the formation of pigments such as melanins and other polyphenolic compounds. From Oryzias latipes (Japanese rice fish) (Japanese killifish).
   6505..6626    -  polyA_signal   SV40 poly(A) signal: SV40 polyadenylation signal
   6649..6732    -  CDS            large T antigen (fragment): large T antigen from SV40 (simian virus 40)
   6752..7459    -  CDS            mCherry: mCherry is a basic (constitutively fluorescent) red fluorescent protein published in 2004, derived from Discosoma sp.. It is reported to be a very rapidly-maturing monomer with low acid sensitivity.
