[The description below was written by a language model from this plasmid's Addgene catalogue record and pLannotate feature annotations shown in this document.]
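Description:
pT2-cryR;lmo2CE1-basEgfp is a zebrafish enhancer-reporter plasmid assembled by multisite Gateway cloning into the pDESTtol2pACrymCherry destination backbone. Although catalogued as a bacterial expression vector, bacteria serve only for propagation. It carries a high-copy ColE1/pUC-type origin and an ampicillin resistance gene (β-lactamase with its own promoter), along with pBluescript-derived remnants such as an M13 origin fragment, lac promoter/operator elements and a T3 promoter.

The payload lies between Gateway recombination scars. The roughly 470 bp interval between the attB4 and attB1 sites is unannotated and is the expected position of the lmo2 enhancer element (CE1) from Danio rerio named in the record. Immediately downstream sits a minimal TATA-box promoter with low basal activity, then the EGFP coding sequence and an SV40 polyadenylation signal, ending at attB2 and attB3. Because the basal promoter is weak on its own, GFP expression should depend on the activity of the linked enhancer, so fluorescence reports where and when that element is active.

Elsewhere on the plasmid, an mCherry coding sequence with its own SV40 poly(A) signal runs in the opposite orientation. The backbone name and "cryR" suggest a crystallin promoter giving red lens fluorescence as a transgenesis marker, but that promoter is not annotated in the feature table. Tol2 transposon arms are likewise implied by the names rather than annotated. The medaka tyrosinase fragment call may reflect Tol2-flanking sequence, since Tol2 was first found in that gene. The associated publication concerns identifying developmentally active endothelial enhancers in zebrafish, consistent with use of this plasmid to test lmo2 enhancer activity in transgenic embryos.
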