Addgene plasmid #90141: pT2-cryR;lmo2CE1-basEgfp
Purpose: contains lmo2 enhancer sequence and a basal promoter driving expression of eGFP
Depositing lab: Nathan Lawson. Depositing organization: University of Massachusetts, Worcester. Publication: Robust Identification of Developmentally Active Endothelial Enhancers in Zebrafish Using FANS-Assisted ATAC-Seq. Quillien A, Abdalla M, Yu J, Ou J, Zhu LJ, Lawson ND. Cell Rep. 2017 Jul 18;20(3):709-720. doi: 10.1016/j.celrep.2017.06.070. PubMed 28723572.
Backbone
  Vector backbone: pDESTtol2pACrymCherry
  Backbone manufacturer: Addgene
  Vector type: Bacterial Expression
Growth in bacteria
  Bacterial resistance: Ampicillin, 100 μg/mL
  Growth temperature: 37°C
  Growth strain: DH5alpha
  Copy number: High Copy
Gene/Insert
  Gene/Insert name: lmo2E1basEgfp
  Species: D. rerio (zebrafish)
  Entrez Gene: lmo2 (a.k.a. wu:fc83a08, zgc:111930)
  Tag / fusion protein: EGFP (C terminal on insert)
  Cloning method: Gateway Cloning
Terms and licenses: Academic/Nonprofit Terms; Industry Terms: Not Available to Industry
How to cite: pT2-cryR;lmo2CE1-basEgfp was a gift from Nathan Lawson (Addgene plasmid # 90141 ; http://n2t.net/addgene:90141 ; RRID:Addgene_90141)
